>Addgene plasmid #138405 | pF3BGX-TangoVG-lexA | addgene full sequence | sequence record 275176 | Addgene NGS Result
AGGCGCTTCGTCTACGGAGCGACAATTCAATTCAAACAAGCAAAGTGAACACGTCGCTAAGCGAAAGCTA
AGCAAATAAACAAGCGCAGCTGAACAAGCTAAACAATCGGGCTAGACCTAGGCAAAATGGTGAGCAAGGG
CGAGGAGCTGTTCACCGGGGTGGTGCCCATCCTGGTCGAGCTGGACGGCGACGTAAACGGCCACAAGTTC
AGCGTGTCCGGCGAGGGCGAGGGCGATGCCACCTACGGCAAGCTGACCCTGAAGCTCATCTGCACCACCG
GCAAGCTGCCCGTGCCCTGGCCCACCCTCGTGACCACCCTGGGCTACGGCCTGCAGTGCTTCGCCCGCTA
CCCCGACCACATGAAGCAGCACGACTTCTTCAAGTCCGCCATGCCCGAAGGCTACGTCCAGGAGCGCACC
ATCTTCTTCAAGGACGACGGCAACTACAAGACCCGCGCCGAGGTGAAGTTCGAGGGCGACACCCTGGTGA
ACCGCATCGAGCTGAAGGGCATCGACTTCAAGGAGGACGGCAACATCCTGGGGCACAAGCTGGAGTACAA
CTACAACAGCCACAACGTCTATATCACCGCCGACAAGCAGAAGAACGGCATCAAGGCCAACTTCAAGATC
CGCCACAACATCGAGGACGGCGGCGTGCAGCTCGCCGACCACTACCAGCAGAACACCCCCATCGGCGACG
GCCCCGTGCTGCTGCCCGACAACCACTACCTGAGCTACCAGTCCGCCCTGAGCAAAGACCCCAACGAGAA
GCGCGATCACATGGTCCTGCTGGAGTTCGTGACCGCCGCCGGGATCACTCTCGGCATGGACGAGCTGTAC
AAGTAACCATGGCTAGATCATAATCAGCCATACCACATTTGTAGAGGTTTTACTTGCTTTAAAAAACCTC
CCACACCTCCCCCTGAACCTGAAACATAAAATGAATGCAATTGTTGTTGTTAACTTGTTTATTGCAGCTT
ATAATGGTTACAAATAAAGCAATAGCATCACAAATTTCACAAATAAAGCATTTTTTTCACTGCATTCTAG
TTGTGGTTTGTCCAAACTCATCAATGTATCGAATTCGTACGCGCCCGGGGAGCCCAAGGGCACGCCCTGG
CACCCGGCGCGCCAGGACGCACCCCACCCAGCCTGGGTCCCCAAGATGAGTCCTGCACCACCGCCAGCTC
CTCCCTGGCCAAGGACACTTCATCGACCGGTGAGAACCTGTACTTCCAGGGCAAGGCTCTCACGGCCCGA
CAACAGGAAGTTTTTGATTTGATACGGGATCATATATCCCAAACGGGTATGCCTCCGACCCGCGCAGAGA
TAGCACAGCGACTGGGCTTTCGATCGCCTAACGCCGCGGAGGAGCACTTGAAGGCACTGGCCCGCAAGGG
TGTCATTGAAATCGTGTCCGGTGCGAGCCGCGGAATCCGGCTGTTGCAGGAGGAGGAAGAGGGCCTGCCA
CTGGTGGGACGCGTGGCCGCTGGCGAGCCGCTGCTGGCCCAGCAACACATAGAGGGACACTATCAGGTGG
ACCCCTCCTTGTTTAAGCCAAATGCTGATTTCCTGTTGCGGGTGTCGGGAATGTCCATGAAGGACATCGG
TATTATGGATGGTGACCTCCTCGCCGTCCATAAGACACAGGATGTCAGGAACGGCCAGGTAGTCGTTGCC
AGGATAGACGATGAGGTCACTGTGAAACGTCTCAAGAAGCAAGGCAATAAGGTCGAGCTGCTGCCGGAGA
ATAGCGAGTTCAAGCCGATCGTGGTGGATCTGCGACAGCAGTCCTTTACTATCGAGGGCTTGGCCGTGGG
TGTGATCCGCAACGGAGATTGGCTGGGATCCACGCCGATGGAGTTCCAGTACCTGCCCGATACGGATGAC
CGTCACCGTATCGAAGAAAAGCGGAAGCGAACCTATGAAACCTTCAAGTCCATCATGAAAAAGTCCCCCT
TCTCGGGCCCCACGGACCCGCGCCCCCCGCCCCGTCGTATTGCGGTTCCTTCGCGCAGCAGTGCCAGCGT
CCCCAAACCCGCACCGCAGCCCTACCCGTTCACTTCCTCCCTTAGCACGATTAACTATGATGAGTTCCCC
ACGATGGTGTTCCCCAGTGGACAAATTTCCCAGGCATCGGCACTGGCTCCGGCCCCACCGCAAGTCCTCC
CCCAGGCGCCCGCTCCGGCACCGGCTCCCGCAATGGTGAGTGCTCTGGCCCAGGCCCCCGCTCCAGTCCC
CGTGCTGGCGCCTGGACCCCCACAGGCAGTTGCCCCTCCTGCTCCGAAACCAACGCAGGCGGGCGAAGGA
ACCCTGAGCGAGGCCCTCTTGCAGCTTCAGTTCGATGACGAAGACTTGGGAGCCCTGCTGGGTAACAGCA
CAGACCCTGCCGTATTCACCGATCTCGCATCCGTGGACAACAGCGAGTTTCAGCAGCTCTTGAATCAGGG
AATCCCGGTCGCACCTCATACCACAGAGCCCATGCTGATGGAATACCCGGAGGCTATCACGCGACTGGTG
ACCGGCGCACAGCGACCACCCGATCCAGCCCCTGCCCCACTGGGTGCCCCGGGTTTGCCCAATGGCCTCC
TCAGCGGCGATGAGGATTTCTCCAGCATCGCTGATATGGATTTCTCCGCTTTGCTGAGCCAGATAAGCTC
CTAAGCGGCCGCATAACTTCGTATAGCATACATTATACGAAGTTATACCGGTGGCCGCGAAGTTCCTATT
CTTCAAATAGTATAGGAACTTCGAGCTCCCGGAGAGATGCAGAAGCTTTGCGTACTCGCAAATTATTAAA
AATAAAACTTTAAAAATAATTTCGTCTAATTAATATTATGAGTTAATTCAAACCCCACGGACATGCTAAG
GGTTAATCAACAATCATATCGCTGTCTCACTCAGACTCAATACGACACTCAGAATACTATTCCTTTCACT
CGCACTTATTGCAAGCATACGTTAAGTGGATGTCTCTTGCCGACGGGACCACCTTATGTTATTTCATCAT
GGTCTGGCCATTCTCATCGTGAGCTTCCGGGTGCTCGCCAGCTGCATTAATGAATCGGCCAACGCGCGGG
GAGAGGCGGTTTGCGTATTGGGCGCTCTTCCGCTTCCTCGCTCACTGACTCGCTGCGCTCGGTCGTTCGG
CTGCGGCGAGCGGTATCAGCTCACTCAAAGGCGGTAATACGGTTATCCACAGAATCAGGGGATAACGCAG
GAAAGAACATGTGAGCAAAAGGCCAGCAAAAGGCCAGGAACCGTAAAAAGGCCGCGTTGCTGGCGTTTTT
CCATAGGCTCCGCCCCCCTGACGAGCATCACAAAAATCGACGCTCAAGTCAGAGGTGGCGAAACCCGACA
GGACTATAAAGATACCAGGCGTTTCCCCCTGGAAGCTCCCTCGTGCGCTCTCCTGTTCCGACCCTGCCGC
TTACCGGATACCTGTCCGCCTTTCTCCCTTCGGGAAGCGTGGCGCTTTCTCATAGCTCACGCTGTAGGTA
TCTCAGTTCGGTGTAGGTCGTTCGCTCCAAGCTGGGCTGTGTGCACGAACCCCCCGTTCAGCCCGACCGC
TGCGCCTTATCCGGTAACTATCGTCTTGAGTCCAACCCGGTAAGACACGACTTATCGCCACTGGCAGCAG
CCACTGGTAACAGGATTAGCAGAGCGAGGTATGTAGGCGGTGCTACAGAGTTCTTGAAGTGGTGGCCTAA
CTACGGCTACACTAGAAGAACAGTATTTGGTATCTGCGCTCTGCTGAAGCCAGTTACCTTCGGAAAAAGA
GTTGGTAGCTCTTGATCCGGCAAACAAACCACCGCTGGTAGCGGTGGTTTTTTTGTTTGCAAGCAGCAGA
TTACGCGCAGAAAAAAAGGATCTCAAGAAGATCCTTTGATCTTTTCTACGGGGTCTGACGCTCAGTGGAA
CGAAAACTCACGTTAAGGGATTTTGGTCATGAGATTATCAAAAAGGATCTTCACCTAGATCCTTTTAAAT
TAAAAATGAAGTTTTAAATCAATCTAAAGTATATATGAGTAAACTTGGTCTGACAGTTACCAATGCTTAA
TCAGTGAGGCACCTATCTCAGCGATCTGTCTATTTCGTTCATCCATAGTTGCCTGACTCCCCGTCGTGTA
GATAACTACGATACGGGAGGGCTTACCATCTGGCCCCAGTGCTGCAATGATACCGCGAGACCCACGCTCA
CCGGCTCCAGATTTATCAGCAATAAACCAGCCAGCCGGAAGGGCCGAGCGCAGAAGTGGTCCTGCAACTT
TATCCGCCTCCATCCAGTCTATTAATTGTTGCCGGGAAGCTAGAGTAAGTAGTTCGCCAGTTAATAGTTT
GCGCAACGTTGTTGCCATTGCTACAGGCATCGTGGTGTCACGCTCGTCGTTTGGTATGGCTTCATTCAGC
TCCGGTTCCCAACGATCAAGGCGAGTTACATGATCCCCCATGTTGTGCAAAAAAGCGGTTAGCTCCTTCG
GTCCTCCGATCGTTGTCAGAAGTAAGTTGGCCGCAGTGTTATCACTCATGGTTATGGCAGCACTGCATAA
TTCTCTTACTGTCATGCCATCCGTAAGATGCTTTTCTGTGACTGGTGAGTACTCAACCAAGTCATTCTGA
GAATAGTGTATGCGGCGACCGAGTTGCTCTTGCCCGGCGTCAATACGGGATAATACCGCGCCACATAGCA
GAACTTTAAAAGTGCTCATCATTGGAAAACGTTCTTCGGGGCGAAAACTCTCAAGGATCTTACCGCTGTT
GAGATCCAGTTCGATGTAACCCACTCGTGCACCCAACTGATCTTCAGCATCTTTTACTTTCACCAGCGTT
TCTGGGTGAGCAAAAACAGGAAGGCAAAATGCCGCAAAAAAGGGAATAAGGGCGACACGGAAATGTTGAA
TACTCATACTCTTCCTTTTTCAATATTATTGAAGCATTTATCAGGGTTATTGTCTCATGAGCGGATACAT
ATTTGAATGTATTTAGAAAAATAAACAAATAGGGGTTCCGCGCACATTTCCCCGAAAAGTGCCACCTAAA
TTGTAAGCGTTAATATTTTGTTAAAATTCGCGTTAAATTTTTGTTAAATCAGCTCATTTTTTAACCAATA
GGCCGAAATCGGCAAAATCCCTTATAAATCAAAAGAATAGACCGAGATAGGGT
[37 nt withheld, positions 5164-5200]
AAAGAACGTGGACTCCAACGTCAAAGG
[49 nt withheld, positions 5228-5276]
T
[91 nt withheld, positions 5278-5368]
CTTCTCCGCCGCCGATCTGCCGCTGGACTACGTGGGTCTGGCCCATGATGAAATAACATAAGGTGGTCCC
GTCGATAGCCGAAGCTTACCGAAGTATACACTTAAATTCAGTGCACGTTTGCTTGTTGAGAGGAAAGGTT
GTGTGCGGACGAATTTTTTTTTGAAAACATTAACCCTTACGTGGAATAAAAAAAAATGAAATATTGCAAA
TTTTGCTGCAAAGCTGTGACTGGAGTAAAATTAATTCACGTGCCGAAGTGTGCTATTAAGAGAAAATTGT
GGGAGCAGAGCCTTGGGTGCAGCCTTGGTGAAAACTCCCAAATTTGTGATACCCACTTTAATGATTCGCA
GTGGAAGGCTGCACCTGCAAAAGGTCAGACATTTAAAAGGAGGCGACTCAACGCAGATGCCGTACCTAGT
AAAGTGATAGAGCCTGAACCAGAAAAGATAAAAGAAGGCTATACCAGTGGGAGTACACAAACAGAGTAAG
TTTGAATAGTAAAAAAAATCATTTATGTAAACAATAACGTGACTGTGCGTTAGGTCCTGTTCATTGTTTA
ATGAAAATAAGAGCTTGAGGGAAAAAATTCGTACTTTGGAGTACGAAATGCGTCGTTTAGAGCAGCAGCG
GTACCGGGCCCCCCCTCGAGGTCGACGAAGTTCCTATTCTTCAAATAGTATAGGAACTTCAAGCTTCTTA
AGGAATTCGAGCTCGCCCGGGGATCTAATTCAATTAGAGACTAATTCAATTAGAGCTAATTCAATTAGGA
TCAGCTTATCGATTTCGAACCCTCGACCGCCGGAGTATAAATAG
Features (pLannotate 1.2.2; 17 found; start..end, strand, type, name):
    127..843     +  CDS            Venus: Venus is a basic (constitutively fluorescent) yellow fluorescent protein published in 2002, derived from Aequorea victoria. It is reported to be a rapidly-maturing weak dimer with moderate acid sensitivity.
    856..939     +  CDS            large T antigen (fragment): large T antigen from SV40 (simian virus 40)
    962..1043    +  polyA_signal   SV40 poly(A) signal: SV40 polyadenylation signal
   1090..1123    -  protein_bind   attB: minimal attB site for the φC31 integrase (Groth et al., 2000) phage φC31 integrase
   1129..1215    +  CDS            AVPR2 (fragment): V2R_HUMAN - Also known as ADHR, DIR, DIR3, V2R. Experimental evidence at protein level: Swiss-Prot protein existence level 1. Receptor for arginine vasopressin. The activity of this receptor is mediated by G proteins which activate adenylate cyclase. Involved in renal water reabsorption. From Homo sapiens (Human).
   1243..1845    +  CDS            lexA: LEXA_ECOLI - Also known as exrA, spr, tsl, umuA. Experimental evidence at protein level: Swiss-Prot protein existence level 1. Represses a number of genes involved in the response to DNA damage (SOS response), including recA and lexA. Binds to the 16 bp palindromic sequence 5'-CTGTATATATATACAG-3'. In the presence of single- stranded DNA, RecA interacts with LexA causing an autocatalytic cleavage which disrupts the DNA-binding part of LexA, leading to derepression of the SOS regulon and eventually DNA repair. Implicated in hydroxy radical-mediated cell death induced by hydroxyurea treatment (Pu
   1849..2661    +  CDS            RELA (fragment): TF65_HUMAN - Also known as NFKB3. Experimental evidence at protein level: Swiss-Prot protein existence level 1. NF-kappa-B is a pleiotropic transcription factor present in almost all cell types and is the endpoint of a series of signal transduction events that are initiated by a vast array of stimuli related to many biological processes such as inflammation, immunity, differentiation, cell growth, tumorigenesis and apoptosis. NF-kappa-B is a homo- or heterodimeric complex formed by the Rel-like domain- containing proteins RELA/p65, RELB, NFKB1/p105, NFKB1/p50, REL and NFKB2/p52. The heterodime
   2673..2706    +  protein_bind   loxP: Cre-mediated recombination occurs in the 8-bp core sequence (GCATACAT). Cre recombinase
   2779..3011    +  misc_feature   P element 3' end: P element 3' end
   3047..3105    -  CDS            lacI (fragment): lac repressor; lacI; The lac repressor binds to the lac operator to inhibit transcription in E. coli. This inhibition can be relieved by adding lactose or isopropyl-β-D-thiogalactopyranoside (IPTG).
   3288..3876    -  rep_origin     ori: high-copy-number ColE1/pMB1/pBR322/pUC origin of replication
   4047..4907    -  CDS            AmpR: β-lactamase; bla; confers resistance to ampicillin, carbenicillin, and related antibiotics
   4908..5012    -  promoter       AmpR promoter: bla
   5038..5368    -  rep_origin     f1 ori (fragment) (sequence partly withheld): f1 bacteriophage origin of replication; arrow indicates direction of (+) strand synthesis
   5412..5997    +  misc_feature   P element 5' end: No description available
   5998..6025    -  misc_feature   MCS (fragment): pBluescript multiple cloning site
   6168..108     +  promoter       hsp70 promoter (fragment) (across the origin): Drosophila melanogaster hsp70Bb promoter
