[The description below was written by a language model from this plasmid's Addgene catalogue record and pLannotate feature annotations shown in this document.]
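Description:
pF3BGX-TangoVG-lexA is a Drosophila (insect expression) donor plasmid built on the pF3BGX backbone and intended for recombinase-mediated cassette exchange (RMCE), so that a Tango signalling module can be fused to the C-terminus of a target protein. According to the associated publication title, it was used to make Tango knock-ins that report endogenous G protein-coupled receptor activity in flies. In E. coli it is maintained as a high-copy plasmid through a ColE1/pUC-type origin and selected with ampicillin via the β-lactamase gene. A partial f1 origin is also present.

The payload is an open reading frame without an annotated promoter of its own. It consists of a short fragment of the human vasopressin V2 receptor (AVPR2) tail, a TEV protease cleavage site (the variant named in the insert field, not separately annotated), and the LexA DNA-binding protein joined to the activation region of human RELA/p65. In the Tango design, the V2 tail enhances arrestin recruitment to an activated receptor. An arrestin-TEV protease fusion supplied separately then cuts the site and releases LexA-p65, which drives a lexAop reporter. A minimal φC31 attB site lies immediately upstream of this cassette, consistent with integrase-mediated exchange into a genomic docking site. Only one attB is annotated, and the record does not detail the exchange scheme.

Transformants are scored with the 3xP3-Venus marker. The table shows Venus behind an hsp70 minimal promoter fragment and followed by SV40 small-intron/poly(A) sequences, though the 3xP3 elements themselves are not annotated. One loxP site follows the LexA-p65 coding region; its role is not stated. P element 5' and 3' ends also appear in the backbone.
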