Addgene plasmid #138405: pF3BGX-TangoVG-lexA
Purpose: RMCE vector for generating C-terminal Tango fusion
Depositing lab: Shu Kondo. Depositing organization: National Institute of Genetics. Publication: Tango knock-ins visualize endogenous activity of G protein-coupled receptors in Drosophila. Katow H, Takahashi T, Saito K, Tanimoto H, Kondo S. J Neurogenet. 2019 Mar - Jun;33(2):44-51. doi: 10.1080/01677063.2019.1611806. Epub 2019 May 14. PubMed 31084242.
Backbone
  Vector backbone: pF3BGX
  Vector type: Insect Expression
  Selectable markers: 3xP3-Venus
Growth in bacteria
  Bacterial resistance: Ampicillin, 100 μg/mL
  Growth temperature: 37°C
  Growth strain: DH5alpha
  Copy number: High Copy
Gene/Insert
  Gene/Insert name: V2 tail-TEVcs(ENLYFQG)-LexAp65
Terms and licenses: Academic/Nonprofit Terms; Industry Terms: Not Available to Industry
How to cite: pF3BGX-TangoVG-lexA was a gift from Shu Kondo (Addgene plasmid # 138405 ; http://n2t.net/addgene:138405 ; RRID:Addgene_138405)
